>Addgene plasmid #26450 | p202 Dync1li1 wt | addgene partial sequence | sequence record 32887 | 26450 with M13rev
ATTACCTCACTAAGGGACAAAAGCTGGGTACCGGGCCCCCCCTCGAGGTCGACGGTATCGATAAGCTTGA
TATCCACTGTGGAATTCGCCCTTCCAAGCTTTTCCGTAGGAGATGTAGGTGTTGTAGGAGAAACAGAAGC
AGGTTTCCGTGTGATTCTGTCTAGCTCTGCGTGAACATCTGAAAGCACAGGTTTCTGGCCTGACTTTTTG
GCGGACGGTGGCAAACTGGGGCTTGCACCTGCAGCCCCTCCTCCAGGACTGCCGCCGACCCCGGGGCCTC
CAGGAGAGCCAGTCTTCTTACTCAACAGACTGTTGAAGAAATTCGCCAGGACCCCTTCGCTGGTCGCTCC
AGCTTTCATGTTTGGATCAATTTTTTTGGATCCAGCAGGGATGGGGGACACACTGGCAACATTGGATGAC
ACAGATCTGTTTGGTGTTCGAGGGGAGCCTCCAGGGACTCTTGGTGATGCATCCACAGGCCTTCCAGCTG
CAGTTGGAGGTTGCTTTGCTAAAAGAGACTGTAGCTTCATCAGAAACACTTGGTCATCTTCTGCCATGAT
CTCCTTCTCATGCACGAACTTTCTGACAGGAGGTTTGGTTATGATGTCTTCAAAATTATCTTCTACTTTC
AAAGTCTGAAAATTTTCATGTAATATTCCTATTTTCTTATCATTATCCCACCCTGCTGGAATAAACACTG
CGTCCTTCTCCACCACCACCGCAGGGATCTTGTACGGGAACCCGTACAACTTCTGGACGATGTATTTATA
AACTAAGTCTATGTTCTTGTTCTCTTTTACTGAAGTGTAAATCAGCGCTGCGCCATACTGTAAACAGAAC
TTGCGGATGTGAGACTGGATAAAATCGAAGTGTTCATCTCTGTAGTCATGCTC
