[The description below was written by a language model from this plasmid's Addgene catalogue record.]
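Description:
p202 Dync1li1 wt is a bacterial subcloning and sequencing plasmid built on the Stratagene pSC-A-amp/kan backbone (about 4.3 kb without insert), a high-copy cloning vector maintained in E. coli. The backbone name indicates that it carries both ampicillin and kanamycin resistance markers, and the record lists kanamycin as the selection used for this clone. No feature table accompanies the entry, so the origin of replication and any other backbone elements are not itemised. The listed sequencing primers, T7 on the 5′ side and M13 reverse on the 3′ side, show that these standard priming sites flank the cloning region.

The insert is the wild-type mouse cDNA for cytoplasmic dynein 1 light intermediate chain 1 (Dync1li1, also known as DLIC, Dlic1, Dnclic1 or LIC-1), roughly 1.6 kb and corresponding to the mouse reference transcript, with no mutation recorded. The protein is a non-catalytic subunit of the cytoplasmic dynein 1 motor complex, the microtubule minus-end-directed motor, and light intermediate chains are generally implicated in linking the motor to cargo. The cDNA is bounded by HindIII at the 5′ end and XhoI at the 3′ end. Both sites are retained, so the fragment can be excised and transferred directionally into other vectors.

The record states no eukaryotic promoter, tag or reporter, and the vector type suggests this is not an expression construct. It serves as a sequence-verified source of the wild-type coding region for subcloning into expression vectors. The "wt" in its name implies it may also act as a reference counterpart to mutant versions, although the record does not describe any such companion constructs.
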