Addgene plasmid #26450: p202 Dync1li1 wt
Depositing lab: Elizabeth Fisher. Depositing organization: University College London.
Backbone
  Vector backbone: pSC-A-amp/kan
  Backbone manufacturer: Stratagene
  Backbone size w/o insert (bp): 4300
  Vector type: subcloning and sequencing
Growth in bacteria
  Bacterial resistance: Kanamycin, 50 μg/mL
  Growth temperature: 37°C
  Growth strain: DH5alpha
  Growth instructions: SoloPack [Stratagene], standard LB with 50 ug/ml of kanamicin
  Copy number: High Copy
Gene/Insert
  Gene/Insert name: cytoplasmic dynein light intermediate chain 1 (alt name: Dync1li1, DLIC)
  Species: M. musculus (mouse)
  Insert size (bp): 1595
  Mutation: N/A
  GenBank ID: NM_146229
  Entrez Gene: Dync1li1 (a.k.a. 1110053F02Rik, Dlic1, Dnclic1, LIC-1)
  Cloning method: Restriction Enzyme; 5′ cloning site HindIII (not destroyed); 3′ cloning site XhoI (not destroyed)
  Sequencing primers: 5′ T7; 3′ M13rev
Terms and licenses: Academic/Nonprofit Terms; Industry Terms: Not Available to Industry
How to cite: p202 Dync1li1 wt was a gift from Elizabeth Fisher (Addgene plasmid # 26450 ; http://n2t.net/addgene:26450 ; RRID:Addgene_26450)
